Addgene plasmid #29579: MKK4
Depositing lab: Dustin Maly. Depositing organization: University of Washington. Publication: Sequence determinants of a specific inactive protein kinase conformation. Hari SB, Merritt EA, Maly DJ. Chem Biol. 2013 Jun 20;20(6):806-15. doi: 10.1016/j.chembiol.2013.05.005. PubMed 23790491.
Backbone
  Vector backbone: pMCSG10
  Backbone size w/o insert (bp): 5961
  Vector type: Bacterial Expression
Growth in bacteria
  Bacterial resistance: Ampicillin, 100 μg/mL
  Growth temperature: 37°C
  Growth strain: DH5alpha
  Copy number: High Copy
Gene/Insert
  Gene/Insert name: MKK4
  Species: H. sapiens (human)
  Entrez Gene: MAP2K4 (a.k.a. JNKK, JNKK1, MAPKK4, MEK4, MKK4, PRKMK4, SAPKK-1, SAPKK1, SEK1, SERK1, SKK1)
  Tag / fusion protein: HIS6 (N terminal on backbone); GST (N terminal on backbone); TEV (N terminal on backbone)
  Cloning method: Restriction Enzyme
  Sequencing primers: 5′ T7; 3′ T7-term
Terms and licenses: Academic/Nonprofit Terms; Industry Terms: Not Available to Industry
Depositor comments: Starting Met removed. Ligation-independent-cloning.
How to cite: MKK4 was a gift from Dustin Maly (Addgene plasmid # 29579 ; http://n2t.net/addgene:29579 ; RRID:Addgene_29579)
