[The description below was written by a language model from this plasmid's Addgene catalogue record.]
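Description:
MKK4 is a bacterial expression plasmid built on the pMCSG10 backbone (about 6 kb without the insert) that carries the human MAP2K4 gene, which encodes the dual-specificity kinase also known as MEK4, SEK1 or JNKK1, an upstream activator in the stress-activated JNK/p38 MAP kinase pathways. The plasmid is maintained at high copy in standard E. coli cloning strains under ampicillin selection. The record does not explicitly name the promoter or origin of replication, but the listed sequencing primers (T7 forward and T7 terminator reverse) indicate that the insert sits within a T7 promoter/terminator expression cassette, which would require a host supplying T7 RNA polymerase for protein production.

The backbone contributes an N-terminal fusion of a His6 tag, glutathione S-transferase (GST) and a TEV protease recognition site, placed ahead of the kinase coding sequence. This arrangement allows purification by immobilized-metal or glutathione affinity, with GST commonly also aiding solubility, and TEV cleavage can then remove the tags to release nearly native protein. The depositor notes that the starting methionine of MKK4 was removed, consistent with an in-frame fusion to the upstream tags. The insert was reportedly introduced by ligation-independent cloning, although the catalogue's cloning method field lists restriction enzyme. The record does not state whether the insert is full length or only a kinase domain fragment. The associated publication concerns sequence determinants of a specific inactive protein kinase conformation, suggesting the construct was used to produce recombinant MKK4 for biochemical or inhibitor-binding studies. No feature table is provided, so the details above rest on the catalogue fields alone.
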