>Addgene plasmid #29579 | MKK4 | depositor partial sequence | sequence record 12983 | Author sequence
GGCCTTTGCAGGGCTGGCAAGCCACGTTTGGTGGTGGCGACCATCCTCCAAAATCGGATGATTACCCAGA
TCTGGGTACCGAGAACCTGTACTTCCAATCCAATGCGGCTCCGAGCCCGGATCCGGCAGCCAACATGGAC
TATAAGGACGATGACGACAAACAGGGTAAACGCAAAGCACTGAAGTTGAATTTTGCAAATCCACCTTTCA
AATCTACAGCAAGGTTTACTCTGAATCCCAATCCTACAGGAGTTCAAAACCCACACATAGAGAGACTGAG
AACACACAGCATTGAGTCATCAGGAAAACTGAAGATCTCCCCTGAACAACACTGGGATTTCACTGCAGAG
GACTTGAAAGACCTTGGAGAAATTGGACGAGGAGCTTATGGTTCTGTCAACAAAATGGTCCACAAACCAA
GTGGGCAAATAATGGCAGTTAAAAGAATTCGGTCAACAGTGGATGAAAAAGAACAAAAACAACTTCTTAT
GGATTTGGATGTAGTAATGCGGAGTAGTGATTGCCCATACATTGTTCAGTTTTATGGTGCACTCTTCAGA
GAGGGTGACTGTTGGATCTGTATGGAACTCATGTCTACCTCGTTTGATAAGTTTTACAAATATGTATATA
GTGTATTAGATGATGTTATTCCAGAAGAAATTTTAGGCAAAATCACTTTAGCAACTGTGAAAGCACTAAA
CCACTTAAAAGAAAACTTGAAAATTATTCACAGAGATATCAAACCTTCCAATATTCTTCTGGACAGAAGT
GGAAATATTAAGCTCTGTGACTTCGGCATCAGTGGACAGCTTGTGGACTCTATTGCCAAGACAAGAGATG
CTGGCTGTANGCCATACATGGCACCTGAAAGAATAGACCCAAGCGCATCACGACAAGGATATGATGTCCG
CTCTGATGTCTGGAGTTTGGGGATCACATTGTATGAGTTGGCCACAGGCCGATTTCCTTATCCAAAGTGG
AATAGTGTATTTGATCAACTAACACAAGTCGTGAAAGGAGAT
