>Addgene plasmid #29579 | MKK4 | addgene partial sequence | sequence record 35021 | 29579 with pGEX-5
CCGAGAACCTGTACTTCCAATCCAATGCGGCTCCGAGCCCGGATCCGGCAGCCAACATGGACTATAAGGA
CGATGACGACAAACAGGGTAAACGCAAAGCACTGAAGTTGAATTTTGCAAATCCACCTTTCAAATCTACA
GCAAGGTTTACTCTGAATCCCAATCCTACAGGAGTTCAAAACCCACACATAGAGAGACTGAGAACACACA
GCATTGAGTCATCAGGAAAACTGAAGATCTCCCCTGAACAACACTGGGATTTCACTGCAGAGGACTTGAA
AGACCTTGGAGAAATTGGACGAGGAGCTTATGGTTCTGTCAACAAAATGGTCCACAAACCAAGTGGGCAA
ATAATGGCAGTTAAAAGAATTCGGTCAACAGTGGATGAAAAAGAACAAAAACAACTTCTTATGGATTTGG
ATGTAGTAATGCGGAGTAGTGATTGCCCATACATTGTTCAGTTTTATGGTGCACTCTTCAGAGAGGGTGA
CTGTTGGATCTGTATGGAACTCATGTCTACCTCGTTTGATAAGTTTTACAAATATGTATATAGTGTATTA
GATGATGTTATTCCAGAAGAAATTTTAGGCAAAATCACTTTAGCAACTGTGAAAGCACTAAACCACTTAA
AAGAAAACTTGAAAATTATTCACAGAGATATCAAACCTTCCAATATTCTTCTGGACAGAAGTGGAAATAT
TAAGCTCTGTGACTTCGGCATCAGTGGACAGCTTGTGGACTCTATTGCCAAGACAAGAGATGCTGGCTGT
AGGCCATACATGGCACCTGAAAGAATAGACCCAAGCGCATCACGACAAGGATATGATGTCCGCTCTGATG
TCTGGAGTTTGGGGATCACATTGTATGAGTTGGCCACAGGCCGATTTCC
