>Addgene plasmid #29579 | MKK4 | addgene partial sequence | sequence record 35022 | 29579 with T7
CCTCTGAATATTTTGTTTACTTTAAGAAGGAGATATACATATGCACCATCATCATCATCATTCTTCTGGT
GTAGATCTGATGTCCCCTATACTAGGTTATTGGAAAATTAAGGGCCTTGTGCAACCCACTCGACTTCTTT
TGGAATATCTTGAAGAAAAATATGAAGAGCATTTGTATGAGCGCGATGAAGGTGATAAATGGCGAAACAA
AAAGTTTGAATTGGGTTTGGAGTTTCCCAATCTTCCTTATTATATTGATGGTGATGTTAAATTAACACAG
TCTATGGCCATCATACGTTATATAGCTGACAAGCACAACATGTTGGGTGGTTGTCCAAAAGAGCGTGCAG
AGATTTCAATGCTTGAAGGAGCGGTTTTGGATATTAGATACGGTGTTTCGAGAATTGCATATAGTAAAGA
CTTTGAAACTCTCAAAGTTGATTTTCTTAGCAAGCTACCTGAAATGCTGAAAATGTTCGAAGATCGTTTA
TGTCATAAAACATATTTAAATGGTGATCATGTAACCCATCCTGACTTCATGTTGTATGACGCTCTTGATG
TTGTTTTATACATGGACCCAATGTGCCTGGATGCGTTCCCAAAATTAGTTTGTTTTAAAAAACGTATTGA
AGCTATCCCACAAATTGATAAGTACTTGAAATCCAGCAAGTATATAGCATGGCCTTTGCAGGGCTGGCAA
GCCACGTTTGGTGGTGGCGACCATCCTCCAAAATCGGATGATTACCCAGATCTGGGTACCGAGAACCTGT
ACTTCCAATCCAATGCGGCTCCGAGCCCGGATCCGGCAGCCAACATGGACTATAAGGACGATGACGACNA
ACAGGGTAAACGCAAAGCACTGAAGTTGAATTTTGCAAATCCA
