>Addgene plasmid #29579 | MKK4 | addgene partial sequence | sequence record 35023 | 29579 with T7-term (5' GCTAGTTATTGCTCAGCGG 3')
TTCGGGCTTTGTTAGCAGCCGGATCTCAGTGGTGGTGGTGGTGGTGCTCGAGTGCGGCCGCAAGCTTGTC
GACGGAGCTCGAATTCGGATCCGTTATCCACTTCCAATGTCAATCGACATACATGGGAGAGCTGGGAGTA
GCTGGCATTTGATCCAGGATTTTACAAACATAGCATGCGACCTCAACGGCACGTTCTTCATACATCAAAA
TAAAGGGATGTTTCAGAAGCTCTTTATACTTTGGCCTTTTGGATTCATCCTTCGTAAGGCACAAGTTGAC
AAAGTTGATGAAACTCGGGGAGAATTCCCTTTCCTCAGAATTACTCAGCTGCGGAGGATCTCCTTTCACG
ACTTGTGTTAGTTGATCAAATACACTATTCCACTTTGGATAAGGAAATCGGCCTGTGGCCAACTCATACA
ATGTGATCCCCAAACTCCAGACATCAGAGCGGACATCATATCCTTGTCGTGATGCGCTTGGGTCTATTCT
TTCAGGTGCCATGTATGGCCTACAGCCAGCATCTCTTGTCTTGGCAATAGAGTCCACAAGCTGTCCACTG
ATGCCGAAGTCACAGAGCTTAATATTTCCACTTCTGTCCAGAAGAATATTGGAAGGTTTGATATCTCTGT
GAATAATTTTCAAGTTTTCTTTTAAGTGGTTTAGTGCTTTCACAGTTGCTAAAGTGATTTTGCCTAAAAT
TTCTTCTGGAATAACATCATCTAATACACTATATACATATTTGTAAAACTTATCAAACGAGGTAGACATG
AGTTCCATACAGATCCAACAGTCACCCTCTCTGAAGAGTGCACCATAAAACTGAACAATGTATGGGCAAT
CACTACTCCGCATTACTACATCCAAATCCATAAGAAGTTGTTTTTGTTCTTTT
